>Addgene plasmid #214399 | pMK487 (Hygro-P2A-3mAID) | addgene full sequence | sequence record 426527 | Addgene NGS Result
CTG
[124 nt withheld, positions 4-127]
C
[91 nt withheld, positions 129-219]
A
[49 nt withheld, positions 221-269]
CCTTTGACGTTGGAGTCCACGTTCTTT
[37 nt withheld, positions 297-333]
ACCCTATCTCGGTCTATTCTTTTGATTTATAAGGGATTTTGCCGATTTCGGCCTATTGGTTAAAAAAATG
AGCTGATTTAACAAAAATTTAACGCGAATTTTAACAAAATATTAACGCTTACAATTTCCATTCGCCATTC
AGGCTGCGCAACTGTTGGGAAGGGCGATCGGTGCGGGCCTCTTCGCTATTACGCCAGCTGGCGAAAGGGG
GATGTGCTGCAAGGCGATTAAGTTGGGTAACGCCAGGGTTTTCCCAGTCACGACGTTGTAAAACGACGGC
CAGTGAGCGCGCGTAATACGACTCACTATAGGGCGAATTGGGTACCGGGCCCCCCCTCGAGGTCGACGGT
ATCGATAAGCTTGATATCGCCACCATGAAAAAGCCTGAACTCACCGCGACGTCTGTCGAGAAGTTTCTGA
TCGAAAAGTTCGACAGCGTCTCCGACCTGATGCAGCTCTCGGAGGGCGAAGAATCTCGTGCTTTCAGCTT
CGATGTAGGAGGGCGTGGATATGTCCTGCGGGTAAATAGCTGCGCCGATGGTTTCTACAAAGATCGTTAT
GTTTATCGGCACTTTGCATCGGCCGCGCTCCCGATTCCGGAAGTGCTTGACATTGGGGAATTCAGCGAGA
GCCTGACCTATTGCATCTCCCGCCGTGCACAGGGTGTCACGTTGCAAGACCTGCCTGAAACCGAACTGCC
CGCTGTTCTGCAGCCGGTCGCGGAGGCCATGGATGCGATCGCTGCGGCCGATCTTAGCCAGACGAGCGGG
TTCGGCCCATTCGGACCGCAAGGAATCGGTCAATACACTACATGGCGTGATTTCATATGCGCGATTGCTG
ATCCCCATGTGTATCACTGGCAAACTGTGATGGACGACACCGTCAGTGCGTCCGTCGCGCAGGCTCTCGA
TGAGCTGATGCTTTGGGCCGAGGACTGCCCCGAAGTCCGGCACCTCGTGCACGCGGATTTCGGCTCCAAC
AATGTCCTGACGGACAATGGCCGCATAACAGCGGTCATTGACTGGAGCGAGGCGATGTTCGGGGATTCCC
AATACGAGGTCGCCAACATCTTCTTCTGGAGGCCGTGGTTGGCTTGTATGGAGCAGCAGACGCGCTACTT
CGAGCGGAGGCATCCGGAGCTTGCAGGATCGCCGCGGCTCCGGGCGTATATGCTCCGCATTGGTCTTGAC
CAACTCTATCAGAGCTTGGTTGACGGCAATTTCGATGATGCAGCTTGGGCGCAGGGTCGATGCGACGCAA
TCGTCCGATCCGGAGCCGGGACTGTCGGGCGTACACAAATCGCCCGCAGAAGCGCGGCCGTCTGGACCGA
TGGCTGTGTAGAAGTACTCGCCGATAGTGGAAACCGACGCCCCAGCACTCGTCCGAGGGCAAAGGAATCA
GGAAGCGGAGCTACTAACTTCAGCCTGCTGAAGCAGGCTGGAGACGTGGAGGAGAACCCTGGACCTAGAT
CTAAAGAGAAAAGCGCATGTCCTAAAGATCCTGCAAAGCCTCCAGCCAAAGCACAGGTGGTTGGATGGCC
TCCCGTTAGAAGTTATAGGAAGAACGTTATGGTAAGCTGCCAAAAGTCTAGCGGTGGGCCCGAAGCGGCG
GCTTTTGTAAAAGTGAGCATGGATGGAGCCCCATATTTGAGGAAAATTGATCTCAGAATGTATAAGGGGG
CGGGTGCTGGTGCCGGTGCAAAGGAAAAGTCTGCGTGTCCCAAAGACCCTGCAAAACCTCCGGCAAAGGC
ACAGGTCGTGGGTTGGCCGCCAGTGCGATCCTATCGGAAAAACGTAATGGTTAGCTGCCAGAAGTCTTCA
GGGGGTCCCGAAGCTGCGGCGTTTGTGAAAGTAAGTATGGATGGTGCTCCGTATCTCCGAAAAATCGACC
TCAGAATGTATAAAGGTGCAGGTGCAGGAGCGGGGGCGAAAGAGAAGTCCGCCTGTCCAAAAGATCCTGC
TAAGCCACCAGCCAAGGCACAAGTGGTCGGTTGGCCACCAGTGAGAAGTTATCGAAAGAACGTAATGGTG
TCATGTCAAAAGTCAAGCGGAGGACCTGAAGCAGCTGCCTTCGTCAAGGTATCAATGGACGGCGCGCCTT
ATCTGAGAAAAATCGATTTGAGAATGTACAAAGGTGCTGGTGCAGGTGCCGGCGCTGGCGCCGGTGGATC
CACTAGTTCTAGAGCGGCCGCCACCGCGGTGGAGCTCCAGCTTTTGTTCCCTTTAGTGAGGGTTAATTGC
GCGCTTGGCGTAATCATGGTCATAGCTGTTTCCTGTGTGAAATTGTTATCCGCTCACAATTCCACACAAC
ATACGAGCCGGAAGCATAAAGTGTAAAGCCTGGGGTGCCTAATGAGTGAGCTAACTCACATTAATTGCGT
TGCGCTCACTGCCCGCTTTCCAGTCGGGAAACCTGTCGTGCCAGCTGCATTAATGAATCGGCCAACGCGC
GGGGAGAGGCGGTTTGCGTATTGGGCGCTCTTCCGCTTCCTCGCTCACTGACTCGCTGCGCTCGGTCGTT
CGGCTGCGGCGAGCGGTATCAGCTCACTCAAAGGCGGTAATACGGTTATCCACAGAATCAGGGGATAACG
CAGGAAAGAACATGTGAGCAAAAGGCCAGCAAAAGGCCAGGAACCGTAAAAAGGCCGCGTTGCTGGCGTT
TTTCCATAGGCTCCGCCCCCCTGACGAGCATCACAAAAATCGACGCTCAAGTCAGAGGTGGCGAAACCCG
ACAGGACTATAAAGATACCAGGCGTTTCCCCCTGGAAGCTCCCTCGTGCGCTCTCCTGTTCCGACCCTGC
CGCTTACCGGATACCTGTCCGCCTTTCTCCCTTCGGGAAGCGTGGCGCTTTCTCATAGCTCACGCTGTAG
GTATCTCAGTTCGGTGTAGGTCGTTCGCTCCAAGCTGGGCTGTGTGCACGAACCCCCCGTTCAGCCCGAC
CGCTGCGCCTTATCCGGTAACTATCGTCTTGAGTCCAACCCGGTAAGACACGACTTATCGCCACTGGCAG
CAGCCACTGGTAACAGGATTAGCAGAGCGAGGTATGTAGGCGGTGCTACAGAGTTCTTGAAGTGGTGGCC
TAACTACGGCTACACTAGAAGAACAGTATTTGGTATCTGCGCTCTGCTGAAGCCAGTTACCTTCGGAAAA
AGAGTTGGTAGCTCTTGATCCGGCAAACAAACCACCGCTGGTAGCGGTGGTTTTTTTGTTTGCAAGCAGC
AGATTACGCGCAGAAAAAAAGGATCTCAAGAAGATCCTTTGATCTTTTCTACGGGGTCTGACGCTCAGTG
GAACGAAAACTCACGTTAAGGGATTTTGGTCATGAGATTATCAAAAAGGATCTTCACCTAGATCCTTTTA
AATTAAAAATGAAGTTTTAAATCAATCTAAAGTATATATGAGTAAACTTGGTCTGACAGTTACCAATGCT
TAATCAGTGAGGCACCTATCTCAGCGATCTGTCTATTTCGTTCATCCATAGTTGCCTGACTCCCCGTCGT
GTAGATAACTACGATACGGGAGGGCTTACCATCTGGCCCCAGTGCTGCAATGATACCGCGAGACCCACGC
TCACCGGCTCCAGATTTATCAGCAATAAACCAGCCAGCCGGAAGGGCCGAGCGCAGAAGTGGTCCTGCAA
CTTTATCCGCCTCCATCCAGTCTATTAATTGTTGCCGGGAAGCTAGAGTAAGTAGTTCGCCAGTTAATAG
TTTGCGCAACGTTGTTGCCATTGCTACAGGCATCGTGGTGTCACGCTCGTCGTTTGGTATGGCTTCATTC
AGCTCCGGTTCCCAACGATCAAGGCGAGTTACATGATCCCCCATGTTGTGCAAAAAAGCGGTTAGCTCCT
TCGGTCCTCCGATCGTTGTCAGAAGTAAGTTGGCCGCAGTGTTATCACTCATGGTTATGGCAGCACTGCA
TAATTCTCTTACTGTCATGCCATCCGTAAGATGCTTTTCTGTGACTGGTGAGTACTCAACCAAGTCATTC
TGAGAATAGTGTATGCGGCGACCGAGTTGCTCTTGCCCGGCGTCAATACGGGATAATACCGCGCCACATA
GCAGAACTTTAAAAGTGCTCATCATTGGAAAACGTTCTTCGGGGCGAAAACTCTCAAGGATCTTACCGCT
GTTGAGATCCAGTTCGATGTAACCCACTCGTGCACCCAACTGATCTTCAGCATCTTTTACTTTCACCAGC
GTTTCTGGGTGAGCAAAAACAGGAAGGCAAAATGCCGCAAAAAAGGGAATAAGGGCGACACGGAAATGTT
GAATACTCATACTCTTCCTTTTTCAATATTATTGAAGCATTTATCAGGGTTATTGTCTCATGAGCGGATA
CATATTTGAATGTATTTAGAAAAATAAACAAATAGGGGTTCCGCGCACATTTCCCCGAAAAGTGCCAC
Features (pLannotate 1.2.2; 17 found; start..end, strand, type, name):
      4..362     +  rep_origin     f1 ori (sequence partly withheld): f1 bacteriophage origin of replication; arrow indicates direction of (+) strand synthesis
    464..619     -  CDS            lacZα (fragment): LacZα fragment of β-galactosidase; lacZ fragment
    627..645     +  promoter       T7 promoter: promoter for bacteriophage T7 RNA polymerase
    654..702     -  misc_feature   MCS (fragment): pBluescript multiple cloning site
    708..1730    +  CDS            hph: KHYB_ECOLX - Experimental evidence at protein level: Swiss-Prot protein existence level 1. The aminoglycoside phosphotransferases achieve inactivation of their antibiotic substrates by phosphorylation. Only phosphorylates hygromycin and closely related compounds such as demethyl analogs and destomycin. From Escherichia coli.
   1803..2009    +  CDS            IAA17 (fragment): IAA17_ARATH - Also known as AXR3. Experimental evidence at protein level: Swiss-Prot protein existence level 1. Aux/IAA proteins are short-lived transcriptional factors that function as repressors of early auxin response genes at low auxin concentrations. Repression is thought to result from the interaction with auxin response factors (ARFs), proteins that bind to the auxin- responsive promoter element (AuxRE). Formation of heterodimers with ARF proteins may alter their ability to modulate early auxin response genes expression. From Arabidopsis thaliana (Mouse-ear cress).
   2076..2270    +  CDS            IAA9 (fragment): IAA9_ARATH - Experimental evidence at protein level: Swiss-Prot protein existence level 1. Aux/IAA proteins are short-lived transcriptional factors that function as repressors of early auxin response genes at low auxin concentrations. Repression is thought to result from the interaction with auxin response factors (ARFs), proteins that bind to the auxin- responsive promoter element (AuxRE). Formation of heterodimers with ARF proteins may alter their ability to modulate early auxin response genes expression. From Arabidopsis thaliana (Mouse-ear cress).
   2262..2468    +  CDS            IAA3 (fragment): IAA3_ARATH - Also known as SHY2. Experimental evidence at protein level: Swiss-Prot protein existence level 1. Aux/IAA proteins are short-lived transcriptional factors that function as repressors of early auxin response genes at low auxin concentrations. Repression is thought to result from the interaction with auxin response factors (ARFs), proteins that bind to the auxin- responsive promoter element (AuxRE). Plays a central role in auxin regulation of root growth, in gravitropism, and in lateral root formation (PubMed:9895319). Regulated by an auxin-induced protein turnover (PubMed:14617065)
   2494..2540    -  misc_feature   MCS (fragment): pBluescript multiple cloning site
   2553..2571    -  promoter       T3 promoter: promoter for bacteriophage T3 RNA polymerase
   2616..2632    -  protein_bind   lac operator: The lac repressor binds to the lac operator to inhibit transcription in E. coli. This inhibition can be relieved by adding lactose or isopropyl-β-D-thiogalactopyranoside (IPTG). lac repressor encoded by lacI
   2640..2670    -  promoter       lac promoter: promoter for the E. coli lac operon
   2685..2706    -  protein_bind   CAP binding site: CAP binding activates transcription in the presence of cAMP. E. coli catabolite activator protein
   2719..2811    -  CDS            lacI (fragment): lac repressor; lacI; The lac repressor binds to the lac operator to inhibit transcription in E. coli. This inhibition can be relieved by adding lactose or isopropyl-β-D-thiogalactopyranoside (IPTG).
   2994..3582    -  rep_origin     ori: high-copy-number ColE1/pMB1/pBR322/pUC origin of replication
   3753..4613    -  CDS            AmpR: β-lactamase; bla; confers resistance to ampicillin, carbenicillin, and related antibiotics
   4614..4718    -  promoter       AmpR promoter: bla
