[The description below was written by a language model from this plasmid's Addgene catalogue record and pLannotate feature annotations shown in this document.]
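Description:
pMK487 (Hygro-P2A-3mAID) is a pBluescript-based donor plasmid carrying a cassette for fusing an auxin-inducible degron to endogenous proteins in human or mouse cells by CRISPR-assisted knock-in. It is propagated in E. coli as a high-copy plasmid through the ColE1/pUC-type origin and selected with ampicillin via the AmpR (β-lactamase) gene and its promoter. The usual pBluescript elements remain around the insert: an f1 origin, lacZα fragment, lac promoter/operator, and flanking T7 and T3 promoters with remnants of the multiple cloning site.

The payload sits between the MCS remnants and has no annotated mammalian promoter or polyadenylation signal. That fits a cassette meant to be expressed from the tagged genomic locus after in-frame integration, although the record does not state this. It begins with the hph hygromycin phosphotransferase coding sequence, which provides hygromycin selection of edited mammalian cells. The construct name places a P2A self-cleaving peptide after it; this is not annotated separately but presumably occupies the short gap downstream of hph. Three Arabidopsis Aux/IAA-derived segments follow. The annotation tool assigns them to IAA17, IAA9 and IAA3, but they most likely correspond to the three tandem mini-AID (mAID) repeats indicated by "3mAID".

The catalogue gives the purpose as C-terminal tagging, yet the marker-P2A-degron order places the degron downstream of the selection marker, an arrangement more typical of N-terminal tagging. The record does not resolve this discrepancy. No homology arms are annotated, so locus-specific arms would have to be added by the user. Proteins tagged with the degron can be rapidly depleted on ligand addition in cells expressing a compatible OsTIR1 component, as in the AID2 system named in the associated publication.
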