Addgene plasmid #214399: pMK487 (Hygro-P2A-3mAID)
Purpose: 3mAID for C-terminal tagging
Depositing lab: Masato Kanemaki. Depositing organization: National Institute of Genetics. Publication: Combination of AID2 and BromoTag expands the utility of degron-based protein knockdowns. Hatoyama Y, Islam M, Bond AG, Hayashi KI, Ciulli A, Kanemaki MT. EMBO Rep. 2024 Sep;25(9):4062-4077. doi: 10.1038/s44319-024-00224-4. Epub 2024 Aug 23. PubMed 39179892.
Backbone
  Vector backbone: pBluescript
  Vector type: Mammalian Expression, CRISPR
  Selectable markers: Hygromycin
Growth in bacteria
  Bacterial resistance: Ampicillin, 100 μg/mL
  Growth temperature: 37°C
  Growth strain: DH5alpha
  Copy number: High Copy
Gene/Insert
  Gene/Insert name: Hygro-P2A-3mAID
  Species: H. sapiens (human), M. musculus (mouse)
Terms and licenses: Academic/Nonprofit Terms; Industry Terms: Not Available to Industry
How to cite: pMK487 (Hygro-P2A-3mAID) was a gift from Masato Kanemaki (Addgene plasmid # 214399 ; http://n2t.net/addgene:214399 ; RRID:Addgene_214399)
